Addgene plasmid #230373: AiP13560 - pAAV-AiE0077h_3xC2-minBG-SYFP2-WPRE3-BGHpA (Alias: CN3560)
Purpose: AiE0077h_3xC2 is an enhancer sequence, designed to drive AAV-mediated transgene expression in specific populations of brain cells
Depositing lab: Allen Institute for Brain Science & Jonathan Ting. Depositing organization: Allen Institute. Publication: A suite of enhancer AAVs and transgenic mouse lines for genetic access to cortical cell types. Ben-Simon Y, Hooper M, Narayan S, Daigle TL, Dwivedi D, Way SW, Oster A, Stafford DA, Mich JK, Taormina MJ, Martinez RA, Opitz-Araya X, Roth JR, Alexander JR, Allen S, Amster A, Arbuckle J, Ayala A, Baker PM, Bakken TE, Barcelli T, Barta S, Bendrick J, Bertagnolli D, Bielstein C, Bishwakarma P, Bowlus J, Boyer G, Brouner K, Casian B, Casper T, Chakka AB, Chakrabarty R, Chance RK, Chavan S, Clark M, Colbert K, Collman F, Daniel S, Departee M, DiValentin P, Donadio N, Dotson N, Egdorf T, Fliss T, Gabitto M, Garcia J, Gary A, Gasperini M, Gloe J, Goldy J, Gore BB, Graybuck L, Greisman N, Haeseleer F, Halterman C, Haradon Z, Hastings SD, Helback O, Ho W, Hockemeyer D, Huang C, Huff S, Hunker A, Johansen N, Jones D, Juneau Z, Kalmbach B, Kannan M, Khem S, Kussick E, Kutsal R, Larsen R, Lee C, Lee AY, Leibly M, Lenz GH, Li S, Liang E, Lusk N, Madigan Z, Malloy J, Malone J, McCue R, Melchor J, Mollenkopf T, Moosman S, Morin E, Newman D, Ng L, Ngo K, Omstead V, Otto S, Oyama A, Pena N, Pham T, Phillips E, Pom CA, Potekhina L, Ransford S, Ray PL, Rette D, Reynoldson C, Rimorin C, Rocha D, Ruiz A, Sanchez REA, Sawyer L, Sedeno-Cortes A, Sevigny JP, Shapovalova N, Shepard N, Shulga L, Sigler AR, Siverts L, Soliman S, Somasundaram S, Staats B, Stewart K, Szelenyi E, Tieu M, Trader C, Tran A, van Velthoven CTJ, Walker M, Wang Y, Weed N, Wirthlin M, Wood T, Wynalda B, Yao Z, Zhou T, Ariza J, Dee N, Reding M, Ronellenfitch K, Mufti S, Sunkin SM, Smith KA, Esposito L, Waters J, Thyagarajan B, Yao S, Lein ES, Zeng H, Levi BP, Ngai J, Ting JT, Tasic B. Cell. 2025 May 16:S0092-8674(25)00513-6. doi: 10.1016/j.cell.2025.05.002. PubMed 40403729.
Backbone
  Vector backbone: pAAV2
  Vector type: AAV
Growth in bacteria
  Bacterial resistance: Ampicillin, 100 μg/mL
  Growth temperature: 37°C
  Growth strain: NEB Stable
  Copy number: High Copy
Gene/Insert
  Gene/Insert name: SYFP2
  Species: Synthetic
  Promoter: minBG
  Cloning method: Gibson Cloning
Terms and licenses: Academic/Nonprofit Terms; Industry Terms: Not Available to Industry
How to cite: AiP13560 - pAAV-AiE0077h_3xC2-minBG-SYFP2-WPRE3-BGHpA (Alias: CN3560) was a gift from Allen Institute for Brain Science & Jonathan Ting (Addgene plasmid # 230373 ; http://n2t.net/addgene:230373 ; RRID:Addgene_230373)
