[The description below was written by a language model from this plasmid's Addgene catalogue record and pLannotate feature annotations shown in this document.]
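Description:
AiP13560 - pAAV-AiE0077h_3xC2-minBG-SYFP2-WPRE3-BGHpA (alias CN3560) is an AAV transfer plasmid of about 5 kb built on a pAAV2 backbone and intended for packaging a reporter genome into recombinant adeno-associated virus for delivery to brain tissue. It is propagated in E. coli as a high-copy plasmid through a ColE1/pUC-type origin and selected with ampicillin via the β-lactamase gene. An f1 phage origin and small remnants of pBR322 bom and rop sequences are also present in the backbone. The recorded growth strain is a recombination-deficient one, a common choice for keeping the repeat-rich ITRs intact.

The payload lies between AAV2 inverted terminal repeats, which provide the signals for genome replication and encapsidation. The right ITR is annotated in full, whereas the left one was detected only as two short fragments. This may reflect the difficulty of sequencing or annotating ITRs rather than a real truncation. Expression is controlled by the enhancer AiE0077h_3xC2, whose name suggests a triplicated core of the parent enhancer, placed upstream of the minimal beta-globin promoter (minBG). Neither element was recognised by the automated annotation, but both presumably occupy the unannotated region upstream of the coding sequence. A minimal promoter has little activity on its own, so transcription depends on the enhancer, restricting expression to particular brain cell populations. The record does not state which populations. The transcript encodes SYFP2, a rapidly maturing monomeric yellow fluorescent protein. It is followed by WPRE3, a shortened woodchuck posttranscriptional element that boosts expression while saving packaging space, and by the bovine growth hormone polyadenylation signal. The construct belongs to a suite of enhancer AAVs for genetic access to cortical cell types, serving to label targeted cells fluorescently and assess enhancer specificity.
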