Features (pLannotate 1.2.2; 14 found; start..end, strand, type, name):
     12..39      +  repeat_region  AAV2 ITR (fragment): inverted terminal repeat of adeno-associated virus serotype 2 inverted
     68..95      +  repeat_region  AAV2 ITR (fragment): inverted terminal repeat of adeno-associated virus serotype 2 inverted
    991..1707    +  CDS            SYFP2: SYFP2 is a basic (constitutively fluorescent) yellow fluorescent protein published in 2006, derived from Aequorea victoria. It is reported to be a very rapidly-maturing monomer with moderate acid sensitivity.
   1747..1904    +  misc_feature   WPRE (fragment): woodchuck hepatitis virus posttranscriptional regulatory element
   1910..1990    +  misc_feature   WPRE (fragment): woodchuck hepatitis virus posttranscriptional regulatory element
   2007..2118    +  polyA_signal   bGH poly(A) signal: bovine growth hormone polyadenylation signal
   2236..2376    +  repeat_region  AAV2 ITR: inverted terminal repeat of adeno-associated virus serotype 2 inverted
   2381..2432    -  misc_feature   bom (fragment): basis of mobility region from pBR322
   2451..2906    +  rep_origin     f1 ori (sequence partly withheld): f1 bacteriophage origin of replication; arrow indicates direction of (+) strand synthesis
   2907..2956    -  misc_feature   bom (fragment): basis of mobility region from pBR322
   3058..3093    -  CDS            rop (fragment): Rop protein, which maintains plasmids at low copy number; rop
   3188..3292    +  promoter       AmpR promoter: bla
   3293..4153    +  CDS            AmpR: β-lactamase; bla; confers resistance to ampicillin, carbenicillin, and related antibiotics
   4324..4912    +  rep_origin     ori: high-copy-number ColE1/pMB1/pBR322/pUC origin of replication
>Addgene plasmid #230373 | AiP13560 - pAAV-AiE0077h_3xC2-minBG-SYFP2-WPRE3-BGHpA (Alias: CN3560) | addgene full sequence | sequence record 461917 | Addgene NGS Result
CCTGCAGGCAGCTGCGCGCTCGCTCGCTCACTGAGGCCGCCCGGGCGTCGGGCGACCTTTGGTCGCCCGG
CCTCAGTGAGCGAGCGAGCGCGCAGAGAGGGAGTGGCCAACTCCATCACTAGGGGTTCCTGCGGCCGCAC
GCGTACAGAGATCCAGAATGCAAGAGAAAGATGGAGAGCCTGGGAGACGGAGGATAGACAGGCTGGGGAC
GTGATTTGTGAGGTGCAGCCCCTCTCTGAGGTGGGTAGGCAGCCAGGGGATCGGGCTGGATCCCAGGAAG
GGGCTGGAACAGATGGAGGCGAGGGAGACTGGGACGGGGGAGGAAGGAACAGCCAGACGGTCCAGGGGGA
GGGAGGTGGAAGAGCTGTGAGAACACAGCAACCCCTCCCCATCACAGAGATCCAGAATGCAAGAGAAAGA
TGGAGAGCCTGGGAGACGGAGGATAGACAGGCTGGGGACGTGATTTGTGAGGTGCAGCCCCTCTCTGAGG
TGGGTAGGCAGCCAGGGGATCGGGCTGGATCCCAGGAAGGGGCTGGAACAGATGGAGGCGAGGGAGACTG
GGACGGGGGAGGAAGGAACAGCCAGACGGTCCAGGGGGAGGGAGGTGGAAGAGCTGTGAGAACACAGCAA
CCCCTCCCCATCACAGAGATCCAGAATGCAAGAGAAAGATGGAGAGCCTGGGAGACGGAGGATAGACAGG
CTGGGGACGTGATTTGTGAGGTGCAGCCCCTCTCTGAGGTGGGTAGGCAGCCAGGGGATCGGGCTGGATC
CCAGGAAGGGGCTGGAACAGATGGAGGCGAGGGAGACTGGGACGGGGGAGGAAGGAACAGCCAGACGGTC
CAGGGGGAGGGAGGTGGAAGAGCTGTGAGAACACAGCAACCCCTCCCCATCGAGCTCGGGCTGGGCATAA
AAGTCAGGGCAGAGCCATCTATTGCTTACATTTGCTTCTGGGATCCAGATCTTTCGAAGCTAGCGCTACC
GGTCGCCACCATGGTGAGCAAGGGCGAGGAGCTGTTCACCGGGGTGGTGCCCATCCTGGTCGAGCTGGAC
GGCGACGTAAACGGCCACAAGTTCAGCGTGTCCGGCGAGGGCGAGGGCGATGCCACCTACGGCAAGCTGA
CCCTGAAGCTGATCTGCACCACCGGCAAGCTGCCCGTGCCCTGGCCCACCCTCGTGACCACCCTGGGCTA
CGGCGTGCAGTGCTTCGCCCGCTACCCCGACCACATGAAGCAGCACGACTTCTTCAAGTCCGCCATGCCC
GAAGGCTACGTCCAGGAGCGCACCATCTTCTTCAAGGACGACGGCAACTACAAGACCCGCGCCGAGGTGA
AGTTCGAGGGCGACACCCTGGTGAACCGCATCGAGCTGAAGGGCATCGACTTCAAGGAGGACGGCAACAT
CCTGGGGCACAAGCTGGAGTACAACTACAACAGCCACAACGTCTATATCACCGCCGACAAGCAGAAGAAC
GGCATCAAGGCCAACTTCAAGATCCGCCACAACATCGAGGACGGCGGCGTGCAGCTCGCCGACCACTACC
AGCAGAACACCCCCATCGGCGACGGCCCCGTGCTGCTGCCCGACAACCACTACCTGAGCTACCAGTCCAA
GCTGAGCAAAGACCCCAACGAGAAGCGCGATCACATGGTCCTGCTGGAGTTCGTGACCGCCGCCGGGATC
ACTCTCGGCATGGACGAGCTGTACAAGTAAGTCGACGGCGCGCCGCGGCCGCGAATTCGATATCATAATC
AACCTCTGGATTACAAAATTTGTGAAAGATTGACTGGTATTCTTAACTATGTTGCTCCTTTTACGCTATG
TGGATACGCTGCTTTAATGCCTTTGTATCATGCTATTGCTTCCCGTATGGCTTTCATTTTCTCCTCCTTG
TATAAATCCTGGTTAGTTCTTGCCACGGCGGAACTCATCGCCGCCTGCCTTGCCCGCTGCTGGACAGGGG
CTCGGCTGTTGGGCACTGACAATTCCGTGGCTCGAGAGATCTTCGACTGTGCCTTCTAGTTGCCAGCCAT
CTGTTGTTTGCCCCTCCCCCGTGCCTTCCTTGACCCTGGAAGGTGCCACTCCCACTGTCCTTTCCTAATA
AAATGAGGAAATTGCATCGCATTGTCTGAGTAGGTGTCATTCTATTCTGGGGGGTGGGGTGGGGCAGGAC
AGCAAGGGGGAGGATTGGGAAGACAATAGCAGGCATGAGATCTCACGTGCGGACCGAGCGGCCGCAGGAA
CCCCTAGTGATGGAGTTGGCCACTCCCTCTCTGCGCGCTCGCTCGCTCACTGAGGCCGGGCGACCAAAGG
TCGCCCGACGCCCGGGCTTTGCCCGGGCGGCCTCAGTGAGCGAGCGAGCGCGCAGCTGCCTGCAGGGGCG
CCTGATGCGGTATTTTCTCCTTACGCATCTGTGCGGTATTTCACACCGCATA
[95 nt withheld, positions 2433-2527]
T
[46 nt withheld, positions 2529-2574]
C
[141 nt withheld, positions 2576-2716]
CCTTTGACGTTGGAGTCCACGTTCTTT
[37 nt withheld, positions 2744-2780]
ACTCTATCTCGGGCTATTCTTTTGATTTATAAGGGATTTTGCCGATTTCGGTCTATTGGTTAAAAAATGA
GCTGATTTAACAAAAATTTAACGCGAATTTTAACAAAATATTAACGTTTACAATTTTATGGTGCACTCTC
AGTACAATCTGCTCTGATGCCGCATAGTTAAGCCAGCCCCGACACCCGCCAACACCCGCTGACGCGCCCT
GACGGGCTTGTCTGCTCCCGGCATCCGCTTACAGACAAGCTGTGACCGTCTCCGGGAGCTGCATGTGTCA
GAGGTTTTCACCGTCATCACCGAAACGCGCGAGACGAAAGGGCCTCGTGATACGCCTATTTTTATAGGTT
AATGTCATGATAATAATGGTTTCTTAGACGTCAGGTGGCACTTTTCGGGGAAATGTGCGCGGAACCCCTA
TTTGTTTATTTTTCTAAATACATTCAAATATGTATCCGCTCATGAGACAATAACCCTGATAAATGCTTCA
ATAATATTGAAAAAGGAAGAGTATGAGTATTCAACATTTCCGTGTCGCCCTTATTCCCTTTTTTGCGGCA
TTTTGCCTTCCTGTTTTTGCTCACCCAGAAACGCTGGTGAAAGTAAAAGATGCTGAAGATCAGTTGGGTG
CACGAGTGGGTTACATCGAACTGGATCTCAACAGCGGTAAGATCCTTGAGAGTTTTCGCCCCGAAGAACG
TTTTCCAATGATGAGCACTTTTAAAGTTCTGCTATGTGGCGCGGTATTATCCCGTATTGACGCCGGGCAA
GAGCAACTCGGTCGCCGCATACACTATTCTCAGAATGACTTGGTTGAGTACTCACCAGTCACAGAAAAGC
ATCTTACGGATGGCATGACAGTAAGAGAATTATGCAGTGCTGCCATAACCATGAGTGATAACACTGCGGC
CAACTTACTTCTGACAACGATCGGAGGACCGAAGGAGCTAACCGCTTTTTTGCACAACATGGGGGATCAT
GTAACTCGCCTTGATCGTTGGGAACCGGAGCTGAATGAAGCCATACCAAACGACGAGCGTGACACCACGA
TGCCTGTAGCAATGGCAACAACGTTGCGCAAACTATTAACTGGCGAACTACTTACTCTAGCTTCCCGGCA
ACAATTAATAGACTGGATGGAGGCGGATAAAGTTGCAGGACCACTTCTGCGCTCGGCCCTTCCGGCTGGC
TGGTTTATTGCTGATAAATCTGGAGCCGGTGAGCGTGGGTCTCGCGGTATCATTGCAGCACTGGGGCCAG
ATGGTAAGCCCTCCCGTATCGTAGTTATCTACACGACGGGGAGTCAGGCAACTATGGATGAACGAAATAG
ACAGATCGCTGAGATAGGTGCCTCACTGATTAAGCATTGGTAACTGTCAGACCAAGTTTACTCATATATA
CTTTAGATTGATTTAAAACTTCATTTTTAATTTAAAAGGATCTAGGTGAAGATCCTTTTTGATAATCTCA
TGACCAAAATCCCTTAACGTGAGTTTTCGTTCCACTGAGCGTCAGACCCCGTAGAAAAGATCAAAGGATC
TTCTTGAGATCCTTTTTTTCTGCGCGTAATCTGCTGCTTGCAAACAAAAAAACCACCGCTACCAGCGGTG
GTTTGTTTGCCGGATCAAGAGCTACCAACTCTTTTTCCGAAGGTAACTGGCTTCAGCAGAGCGCAGATAC
CAAATACTGTTCTTCTAGTGTAGCCGTAGTTAGGCCACCACTTCAAGAACTCTGTAGCACCGCCTACATA
CCTCGCTCTGCTAATCCTGTTACCAGTGGCTGCTGCCAGTGGCGATAAGTCGTGTCTTACCGGGTTGGAC
TCAAGACGATAGTTACCGGATAAGGCGCAGCGGTCGGGCTGAACGGGGGGTTCGTGCACACAGCCCAGCT
TGGAGCGAACGACCTACACCGAACTGAGATACCTACAGCGTGAGCTATGAGAAAGCGCCACGCTTCCCGA
AGGGAGAAAGGCGGACAGGTATCCGGTAAGCGGCAGGGTCGGAACAGGAGAGCGCACGAGGGAGCTTCCA
GGGGGAAACGCCTGGTATCTTTATAGTCCTGTCGGGTTTCGCCACCTCTGACTTGAGCGTCGATTTTTGT
GATGCTCGTCAGGGGGGCGGAGCCTATGGAAAAACGCCAGCAACGCGGCCTTTTTACGGTTCCTGGCCTT
TTGCTGGCCTTTTGCTCACATGT
